>Addgene plasmid #57630 | tdEos-Keratin14-N-18 | depositor partial sequence | sequence record 88783 | insert sequence
ACGTCAGATCCGCTAGCGCCACCATGACTACCTGCAGCCGCCAGTTCACCTCCTCCAGCTCCATGAAGGG
CTCCTGCGGCATCGGGGGCGGCATCGGGGGCGGCTCCAGCCGCATCTCCTCCGTCCTGGCCGGAGGGTCC
TGCCGCGCCCCCAGCACCTACGGGGGCGGCCTGTCTGTCTCATCCTCCCGCTTCTCCTCTGGGGGAGCCT
ATGGGTTGGGGGGCGGCTATGGCGGTGGCTTCAGCAGCAGCAGCAGCAGCTTTGGTAGTGGCTTTGGGGG
AGGATATGGTGGTGGCCTTGGTGCTGGCTTGGGTGGTGGCTTTGGTGGTGGCTTTGCTGGTGGTGATGGG
CTTCTGGTGGGCAGTGAGAAGGTGACCATGCAGAACCTCAACGACCGCCTGGCCTCCTACCTGGACAAGG
TGCGTGCTCTGGAGGAGGCCAACGCCGACCTGGAAGTGAAGATCCGTGACTGGTACCAGAGGCAGCGGCC
TGCTGAGATCAAAGACTACAGTCCCTACTTCAAGACCATTGAGGACCTGAGGAACAAGATTCTCACAGCC
ACAGTGGACAATGCCAATGTCCTTCTGCAGATTGACAATGCCCGTCTGGCCGCGGATGACTTCCGCACCA
AGTATGAGACAGAGTTGAACCTGCGCATGAGTGTGGAAGCCGACATCAATGGCCTGCGCAGGGTGCTGGA
CGAACTGACCCTGGCCAGAGCTGACCTGGAGATGCAGATTGAGAGCCTGAAGGAGGAGCTGGCCTACCTG
AAGAAGAACCACGAGGAGGAGATGAATGCCCTGAGAGGCCAGGTGGGTGGAGATGTCAATGTGGAGATGG
ACGCTGCACCTGGCGTGGACCTGAGCCGCATTCTGAACGAGATGCGTGACCAGTATGAGAAGATGGCAGA
GAAGAACCGCAAGGATGCCGAGGAATGGTTCTTCACCAAGACAGAGGAGCTGAACCGCGAGGTGGCCACC
AACAGCGAGCTGGTGCAGAGCGGCAAGAGCGAGATCTCGGAGCTCCGGCGCACCATGCAGAACCTGGAGA
TTGAGCTGCAGTCCCAGCTCAGCATGAAAGCATCCCTGGAGAACAGCCTGGAGGAGACCAAAGGTCGCTA
CTGCATGCAGCTGGCCCAGATCCAGGAGATGATTGGCAGCGTGGAGGAGCAGCTGGCCCAGCTCCGCTGC
GAGATGGAGCAGCAGAACCAGGAGTACAAGATCCTGCTGGACGTGAAGACGCGGCTGGAGCAGGAGATCG
CCACCTACCGCCGCCTGCTGGAGGGCGAGGACGCCCACCTCTCCTCCTCCCAGTTCTCCTCTGGATCGCA
GTCATCCAGAGATGTGACCTCCTCCAGCCGCCAAATCCGCACCAAGGTCATGGATGTGCACGATGGCAAG
GTGGTGTCCACCCACGAGCAGGTCCTTCGCACCAAGAACAGCAGCGGTGGAGCAAGCGCAGCCAGTGGTA
GCGCGGATCCACCGGTCGCCACCATGAGTGCGATTAAGCCAGACATGAAGATCAACCTCCGTATGGAAGG
CAACGTAAACGGGCACCACTTTGTGATCGACGGAGATGGTACAGGCAAGCCTTTTGAGGGAAAACAGAGT
ATGGATCTTGAAGTCAAAGAGGGCGGACCTCTGCCTTTTGCCTTTGATATCCTGACCACTGCATTCCATT
ACGGCAACAGGGTATTCGCCGAATATCCAGACCACATACAAGACTATTTTAAGCAGTCGTTTCCTAAGGG
GTATTCGTGGGAACGAAGCTTGACTTTCGAAGACGGGGGCATTTGCATTGCCAGAAACGACATAACAATG
GAAGGGGACACTTTCTATAATAAAGTTCGATTTCACGGTGTAAACTTTCCCGCCAATGGTCCAGTTATGC
AGAAGAAGACGCTGAAATGGGAGCCCTCCACTGAGAAAATGTATGTGCGTGATGGAGTGCTGACTGGTGA
TATTCGCATGGCTTTGTTGCTTGAAGGAAATGCCCATTACCGATGTGACTTCAGAACTACTTACAAAGCT
AAGGAGAAGGGTGTCAAGTTACCAGGCTACCACTTTGTGGACCACTGCATTGAGATTTTAAGCCATGACA
AAGATTACAACAAGGTTAAGCTGTATGAGCATGCTGTTGCTCATTCTGGATTGCCTGACAATGCCAGACG
ATCCGGTAGCGGTCACGGTACTGGTTCTACTGGTTCTGGTTCTTCTGAGAGTGCGATTAAGCCAGACATG
AAGATCAACCTCCGTATGGAAGGCAACGTAAACGGGCACCACTTTGTGATCGACGGAGATGGTACAGGCA
AGCCTTTTGAGGGAAAACAGAGTATGGATCTTGAAGTCAAAGAGGGCGGACCTCTGCCTTTTGCCTTTGA
TATCCTGACCACTGCATTCCATTACGGCAACAGGGTATTCGCCGAATATCCAGACCACATACAAGACTAT
TTTAAGCAGTCGTTTCCTAAGGGGTATTCGTGGGAACGAAGCTTGACTTTCGAAGACGGGGGCATTTGCA
TTGCCAGAAACGACATAACAATGGAAGGGGACACTTTCTATAATAAAGTTCGATTTCACGGTGTAAACTT
TCCCGCCAATGGTCCAGTTATGCAGAAGAAGACGCTGAAATGGGAGCCCTCCACTGAGAAAATGTATGTG
CGTGATGGAGTGCTGACTGGTGATATTCGCATGGCTTTGTTGCTTGAAGGAAATGCCCATTACCGATGTG
ACTTCAGAACTACTTACAAAGCTAAGGAGAAGGGTGTCAAGTTACCAGGCTACCACTTTGTGGACCACTG
CATTGAGATTTTAAGCCATGACAAAGATTACAACAAGGTTAAGCTGTATGAGCATGCTGTTGCTCATTCT
GGATTGCCTGACAATGCCAGACGATAAGCGGCCGCGACTCTAGATCATAA
