[The description below was written by a language model from this plasmid's Addgene catalogue record.]
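Description:
tdEos-Keratin14-N-18 is a mammalian expression plasmid built on the tdEos-N1 backbone (about 4.75 kb without the insert). It encodes human keratin 14 (KRT14) fused at its C terminus to the fluorescent protein tdEos. Expression of the fusion is driven by the CMV promoter, a strong constitutive promoter widely used for transient and stable expression in mammalian cells. One of the listed sequencing primers anneals to an SV40 polyadenylation signal, which suggests that such a signal lies downstream of the fusion. The plasmid is maintained at high copy in E. coli under kanamycin selection, and it carries a neomycin resistance marker that allows G418 selection of stably transfected mammalian cells. The record does not name the origin of replication, and the cloning method is listed as unknown. The "N-18" in the name probably refers to the N1-style layout, with the insert upstream of the fluorescent protein, and to a linker of 18 residues, but the record does not confirm this.

tdEos is a tandem-dimer form of the photoconvertible protein Eos. The paired values in the record match its two states: a green form with excitation near 505 nm and emission near 516 nm, and a red form with excitation near 569 nm and emission near 581 nm. Eos-family proteins generally switch from green to red when illuminated with violet or near-UV light. The stated purpose is cytokeratin localization, since the keratin 14 portion directs the fluorescent tag into keratin intermediate filaments. The construct therefore serves as a marker for imaging the keratin cytoskeleton in live or fixed cells. Its photoconvertibility also makes it suitable for tracking selected filament populations and for localization-based super-resolution microscopy. No feature table was supplied, so this description relies on the catalogue fields alone.
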