Addgene plasmid #57630: tdEos-Keratin14-N-18
Purpose: Localization: Cytokeratin, Excitation: 505 / 569, Emission: 516 / 581
Depositing lab: Michael Davidson. Depositing organization: Florida State University, Tallahassee.
Backbone
  Vector backbone: tdEos-N1
  Backbone size w/o insert (bp): 4750
  Vector type: Mammalian Expression
  Selectable markers: Neomycin (select with G418)
Growth in bacteria
  Bacterial resistance: Kanamycin, 50 μg/mL
  Growth temperature: 37°C
  Growth strain: DH5alpha
  Copy number: High Copy
Gene/Insert
  Gene/Insert name: Keratin14 (alt name: NM_000526.4)
  Species: H. sapiens (human)
  Entrez Gene: KRT14 (a.k.a. CK14, EBS1, EBS1A, EBS1B, EBS1C, EBS1D, EBS3, EBS4, K14, NFJ)
  Promoter: CMV
  Tag / fusion protein: tdEos (C terminal on backbone)
  Cloning method: Unknown
  Sequencing primers: 5′ CMV-F; 3′ SV40pA-R
Terms and licenses: Academic/Nonprofit Terms; Industry Terms
Depositor comments: . Excitation = 505 / 569; Emission = 516 / 581
How to cite: tdEos-Keratin14-N-18 was a gift from Michael Davidson (Addgene plasmid # 57630 ; http://n2t.net/addgene:57630 ; RRID:Addgene_57630)
